Addgene plasmid #64400: pOGGUSPlus
Purpose: Oat globulin Glo1 promoter driving expression of GUSPlus
Depositing lab: Claudia Vickers. Depositing organization: University of Queensland. Publication: A novel cis-acting element, ESP, contributes to high-level endosperm-specific expression in an oat globulin promoter. Vickers CE, Xue G, Gresshoff PM. Plant Mol Biol. 2006 Sep;62(1-2):195-214. Epub 2006 Aug 17. 10.1007/s11103-006-9014-1 PubMed 16915522.
Backbone
  Vector backbone: pGGFPR (pSP72)
  Modifications to backbone: GFP replaced with e GUSPlus coding region and the nopaline synthase (NOS) terminator region isolated from pCAMBIA 1305.1 (CAMBIA, www.cambia.org).
  Vector type: Plant Expression
Growth in bacteria
  Bacterial resistance: Ampicillin, 100 μg/mL
  Growth temperature: 37°C
  Growth strain: DH5alpha
  Copy number: Unknown
Gene/Insert
  Gene/Insert name: Oat globulin Glo1 promoter (alt name: Glo1)
  Species: Avena sativa
  Insert size (bp): 960
  GenBank ID: AY795082.1
  Promoter: Oat globulin Glo1
  Tag / fusion protein: GUSplus (modified Staphylococcus sp. b-glucuronidase) (C terminal on backbone)
  Cloning method: Unknown
  Sequencing primers: 5′ T7; 3′ EGFP-C
Terms and licenses: Academic/Nonprofit Terms; Industry Terms: Not Available to Industry
How to cite: pOGGUSPlus was a gift from Claudia Vickers (Addgene plasmid # 64400 ; http://n2t.net/addgene:64400 ; RRID:Addgene_64400)
