[The description below was written by a language model from this plasmid's Addgene catalogue record.]
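Description:
pOGGUSPlus is a plant expression reporter plasmid in which the oat (Avena sativa) globulin Glo1 promoter drives the GUSPlus reporter gene. It is built on pGGFPR, itself a derivative of the small cloning vector pSP72. The GFP reporter of the parent plasmid was replaced with the GUSPlus coding region and the nopaline synthase (NOS) terminator, both taken from pCAMBIA 1305.1. The plasmid is propagated in E. coli under ampicillin selection. The record does not state its copy number or origin of replication, and no annotated feature table is provided. No plant selectable marker or T-DNA borders are recorded. This suggests a plasmid meant for direct DNA delivery rather than Agrobacterium-mediated transformation, although the record does not state the delivery route.

The insert is a roughly 960 bp Glo1 promoter fragment. Glo1 encodes a seed storage globulin, and the associated publication concerns endosperm-specific expression and a cis-acting element called ESP that contributes to high-level activity of this promoter. GUSPlus is a modified Staphylococcus β-glucuronidase that cleaves chromogenic or fluorogenic glucuronide substrates, so promoter activity can be visualised histochemically in tissue or measured in extracts. The NOS terminator provides transcription termination and polyadenylation signals for the reporter transcript in plant cells.

The construct is suited to assessing the strength and tissue specificity of the Glo1 promoter in cereal tissues. It can also serve as a GUS-based counterpart to the GFP version from which it was derived, or as a source of an endosperm-directed promoter cassette.
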