>Addgene plasmid #64400 | pOGGUSPlus | addgene partial sequence | sequence record 114606 | NOSterm-R 5'-attgccaaatgtttgaacga-3'
TCACACGTGATGGTGATGGTGATGGCTAGCGTTCTTGTAGCCGAAATCTGGAATGTTGGTCCAGCGCTCG
CGAAAGACGTGCGCGGCGAGCTTCGGCTTGCGGTCACGAGTGAACACGCCCTTCTTGTTTCCTTGGACGC
GCATCACGCCCTGAGAGGTCGCGAAGTCCGCGAAGTTCCACGCTTGCTCACCCACGAAGTTCTCAAACTC
ATCGAACACGACGTGGTTCGCCTGGTAGTACTCGACTTGATATTCCTCGGTGAACATCACTGGATCAATG
TCGTGAAAGCCCGCAACGGTGTCTGCGCCGTACTCAGTGATCATGATCGGCTTTCCTGGGCAACGCTTGT
TCCACGCGTGAAATTCCTGGCGGAGATGGACTTTGGCCGCTTCGAGATCACCGCCATCGAAGTACCATCC
GTTATAGCGATTGAGCGCGATGACGTCAATCAGTTCGGCGACTTTGTCCGTCTCCGGGGTAGCCATCACA
AACAGCACGATCGTGACCGGACGCTTCTGTGGGTCGAGTTCCTTGGTCAGCTCCACCAACGGCTTGAAGT
ACTCGTACGCGCCCTCTTCCTCAGTCGCCGCCTCGTTGGCGATGCTCCACATCACGACGCTTGGATGGTT
CTTGTCACGAGACACCAGTTCACGGAGAACGTCTTGATGGTGCTCAAACGTCCGAATCTTCTCCCAGGTA
CTGACGCGCTCGCTGCCTTCGCCGAGTCCCGTGGTGGCCATGAAGTTGAGGTGCACGCCAACTGCCGGAG
TCTCGTCGATCACGACCAGACCCTCGCGATCCGCAAGACGCATCAACTCTTCAGAGTACGGATAGTGTGC
GGTCCGGAAGCTGTTGGCGCCGATCCATTTGAGGATATTGAAATCCATCACATTGCTCG
