>Addgene plasmid #64400 | pOGGUSPlus | addgene partial sequence | sequence record 115358 | T7 5'-TAATACGACTCACTATAGGG-3'
TTTGCCTCCTGAACTCCAGTGTTTCCTGTTTATTAAAAAAACTAAAAACTATACTTATAAGTTTGAAAAG
ATCATGAAACAAAATTGTAAAAATTGCTAATGATATATCCCACAAACGTGCAAAATCTCAATTCGAAGTG
CTTTGTATTTCGAACTACACAAAAATGACAAAGTGTGACTTTTTATGTGATTCGAAATCACTATACTACA
GATCTACAATTTTGTCATTTTTGTGAAGCTAAAAATACACATTATTTCGAATTGAGATTTTTCATGTTTG
TGCTATGAATCACAGGCTACATCCTGATTTATTTTTAGAATTTTTTGGAACCCAAAATATGTTCTAGATT
ATTTTTTAAAAAGTGGGATCACTTATGCCCATACACACGAAATCTCCACTCAATTCTTTTATACATTATC
TTTCTATATCTACTAACGTGGATTATACATCATAGTAAGTTTCTTACTACATGTGCTTTCTTGTGACAAT
GTGGACACGACTCTTCCACTTTTGGGCTTTATGTTGTATTGATATACTCATGACATGGAATTTTGTCCAC
ACACGTAGATCCATCCATATATATTGTTGTGCATAGAACGAAACACAAGCAAGCCATTAAAAAGGAGTCA
CAAGTGCCACAAACTGTTGTAGGAAGTACAACTAGTATGAGGCCTTTTATTTGACGTCGGACAATGGCCA
AGAGCTACATACAAAAGATGGTGCTAGATTTGTGAGTAAGCACCAGTTGTAGGCAGAAAACAACACATAT
CTTTTGAGGCAAAGTTATATCTATTCACATTTAAAACCATGATCTGTTGAGTCACCATGAATATCTTTTT
ATCTATGTTAATAATTACATGTCATCATG
